>Addgene plasmid #116811 | pHAGE-CDC42BPB__SYNJ2BP | addgene full sequence | sequence record 241773 | Addgene NGS Result
TGGAAGGGCTAATTCACTCCCAAAGAAGACAAGATATCCTTGATCTGTGGATCTACCACACACAAGGCTA
CTTCCCTGATTAGCAGAACTACACACCAGGGCCAGGGGTCAGATATCCACTGACCTTTGGATGGTGCTAC
AAGCTAGTACCAGTTGAGCCAGATAAGGTAGAAGAGGCCAATAAAGGAGAGAACACCAGCTTGTTACACC
CTGTGAGCCTGCATGGGATGGATGACCCGGAGAGAGAAGTGTTAGAGTGGAGGTTTGACAGCCGCCTAGC
ATTTCATCACGTGGCCCGAGAGCTGCATCCGGAGTACTTCAAGAACTGCTGATATCGAGCTTGCTACAAG
GGACTTTCCGCTGGGGACTTTCCAGGGAGGCGTGGCCTGGGCGGGACTGGGGAGTGGCGAGCCCTCAGAT
CCTGCATATAAGCAGCTGCTTTTTGCCTGTACTGGGTCTCTCTGGTTAGACCAGATCTGAGCCTGGGAGC
TCTCTGGCTAACTAGGGAACCCACTGCTTAAGCCTCAATAAAGCTTGCCTTGAGTGCTTCAAGTAGTGTG
TGCCCGTCTGTTGTGTGACTCTGGTAACTAGAGATCCCTCAGACCCTTTTAGTCAGTGTGGAAAATCTCT
AGCAGTGGCGCCCGAACAGGGACTTGAAAGCGAAAGGGAAACCAGAGGAGCTCTCTCGACGCAGGACTCG
GCTTGCTGAAGCGCGCACGGCAAGAGGCGAGGGGCGGCGACTGGTGAGTACGCCAAAAATTTTGACTAGC
GGAGGCTAGAAGGAGAGAGATGGGTGCGAGAGCGTCAGTATTAAGCGGGGGAGAATTAGATCGCGATGGG
AAAAAATTCGGTTAAGGCCAGGGGGAAAGAAAAAATATAAATTAAAACATATAGTATGGGCAAGCAGGGA
GCTAGAACGATTCGCAGTTAATCCTGGCCTGTTAGAAACATCAGAAGGCTGTAGACAAATACTGGGACAG
CTACAACCATCCCTTCAGACAGGATCAGAAGAACTTAGATCATTATATAATACAGTAGCAACCCTCTATT
GTGTGCATCAAAGGATAGAGATAAAAGACACCAAGGAAGCTTTAGACAAGATAGAGGAAGAGCAAAACAA
AAGTAAGACCACCGCACAGCAAGCGGCCGGCCGCTGATCTTCAGACCTGGAGGAGGAGATATGAGGGACA
ATTGGAGAAGTGAATTATATAAATATAAAGTAGTAAAAATTGAACCATTAGGAGTAGCACCCACCAAGGC
AAAGAGAAGAGTGGTGCAGAGAGAAAAAAGAGCAGTGGGAATAGGAGCTTTGTTCCTTGGGTTCTTGGGA
GCAGCAGGAAGCACTATGGGCGCAGCGTCAATGACGCTGACGGTACAGGCCAGACAATTATTGTCTGGTA
TAGTGCAGCAGCAGAACAATTTGCTGAGGGCTATTGAGGCGCAACAGCATCTGTTGCAACTCACAGTCTG
GGGCATCAAGCAGCTCCAGGCAAGAATCCTGGCTGTGGAAAGATACCTAAAGGATCAACAGCTCCTGGGG
ATTTGGGGTTGCTCTGGAAAACTCATTTGCACCACTGCTGTGCCTTGGAATGCTAGTTGGAGTAATAAAT
CTCTGGAACAGATTTGGAATCACACGACCTGGATGGAGTGGGACAGAGAAATTAACAATTACACAAGCTT
AATACACTCCTTAATTGAAGAATCGCAAAACCAGCAAGAAAAGAATGAACAAGAATTATTGGAATTAGAT
AAATGGGCAAGTTTGTGGAATTGGTTTAACATAACAAATTGGCTGTGGTATATAAAATTATTCATAATGA
TAGTAGGAGGCTTGGTAGGTTTAAGAATAGTTTTTGCTGTACTTTCTATAGTGAATAGAGTTAGGCAGGG
ATATTCACCATTATCGTTTCAGACCCACCTCCCAACCCCGAGGGGACCCGACAGGCCCGAAGGAATAGAA
GAAGAAGGTGGAGAGAGAGACAGAGACAGATCCATTCGATTAGTGAACGGATCTCGACGGTATCGCCGAA
TTCACAAATGGCAGTATTCATCCACAATTTTAAAAGAAAAGGGGGGATTGGGGGGTACAGTGCAGGGGAA
AGAATAGTAGACATAATAGCAACAGACATACAAACTAAAGAATTACAAAAACAAATTACAAAAATTCAAA
ATTTTCGGGTTTATTACAGGGACAGCAGAGATCCAGTTTGGACTAGTCGTGAGGCTCCGGTGCCCGTCAG
TGGGCAGAGCGCACATCGCCCACAGTCCCCGAGAAGTTGGGGGGAGGGGTCGGCAATTGAACCGGTGCCT
AGAGAAGGTGGCGCGGGGTAAACTGGGAAAGTGATGTCGTGTACTGGCTCCGCCTTTTTCCCGAGGGTGG
GGGAGAACCGTATATAAGTGCAGTAGTCGCCGTGAACGTTCTTTTTCGCAACGGGTTTGCCGCCAGAACA
CAGGTAAGTGCCGTGTGTGGTTCCCGCGGGCCTGGCCTCTTTACGGGTTATGGCCCTTGCGTGCCTTGAA
TTACTTCCACCTGGCTGCAGTACGTGATTCTTGATCCCGAGCTTCGGGTTGGAAGTGGGTGGGAGAGTTC
GAGGCCTTGCGCTTAAGGAGCCCCTTCGCCTCGTGCTTGAGTTGAGGCCTGGCCTGGGCGCTGGGGCCGC
CGCGTGCGAATCTGGTGGCACCTTCGCGCCTGTCTCGCTGCTTTCGATAAGTCTCTAGCCATTTAAAATT
TTTGATGACCTGCTGCGACGCTTTTTTTCTGGCAAGATAGTCTTGTAAATGCGGGCCAAGATCTGCACAC
TGGTATTTCGGTTTTTGGGGCCGCGGGCGGCGACGGGGCCCGTGCGTCCCAGCGCACATGTTCGGCGAGG
CGGGGCCTGCGAGCGCGGCCACCGAGAATCGGACGGGGGTAGTCTCAAGCTGGCCGGCCTGCTCTGGTGC
CTGGCCTCGCGCCGCCGTGTATCGCCCCGCCCTGGGCGGCAAGGCTGGCCCGGTCGGCACCAGTTGCGTG
AGCGGAAAGATGGCCGCTTCCCGGCCCTGCTGCAGGGAGCTCAAAATGGAGGACGCGGCGCTCGGGAGAG
CGGGCGGGTGAGTCACCCACACAAAGGAAAAGGGCCTTTCCGTCCTCAGCCGTCGCTTCATGTGACTCCA
CGGAGTACCGGGCGCCGTCCAGGCACCTCGATTAGTTCTCGAGCTTTTGGAGTACGTCGTCTTTAGGTTG
GGGGGAGGGGTTTTATGCGATGGAGTTTCCCCACACTGAGTGGGTGGAGACTGAAGTTAGGCCAGCTTGG
CACTTGATGTAATTCTCCTTGGAATTTGCCCTTTTTGAGTTTGGATCTTGGTTCATTCTCAAGCCTCAGA
CAGTGGTTCAAAGTTTTTTTCTTCCATTTCAGGTGTCGTGAAGCGGCCCTGCAGATATCAACAAGTTTGT
ACAAAAAAGTTGGCATGTCGGCCAAGGTGCGGCTCAAGAAGCTGGAGCAGCTGCTCCTGGACGGGCCCTG
GCGCAACGAGAGCGCCCTGAGCGTGGAAACGCTGCTCGACGTGCTCGTCTGCCTGTACACCGAGTGCAGC
CACTCGGCCCTGCGCCGCGACAAGTACGTGGCCGAGTTCCTCGAGTGGGCTAAACCATTTACACAGCTGG
TGAAAGAAATGCAGCTTCATCGAGAAGACTTTGAAATAATTAAAGTAATTGGAAGAGGTGCTTTTGGTGA
GGTTGCTGTTGTCAAAATGAAGAATACTGAACGAATTTATGCAATGAAAATCCTCAACAAGTGGGAGATG
CTGAAAAGAGCAGAGACCGCGTGCTTCCGAGAGGAGCGCGATGTGCTGGTGAACGGCGACTGCCAGTGGA
TCACCGCGCTGCACTACGCCTTTCAGGACGAGAACCACCTGTACTTAGTCATGGATTACTATGTGGGTGG
TGATTTACTGACCCTGCTCAGCAAATTTGAAGACAAGCTTCCGGAAGATATGGCGAGGTTCTACATTGGT
GAAATGGTGCTGGCCATTGACTCCATCCATCAGCTTCATTACGTGCACAGAGACATTAAACCTGACAATG
TCCTTTTGGACGTGAATGGTCATATCCGCCTGGCTGACTTTGGATCATGTTTGAAGATGAATGATGATGG
CACTGTGCAGTCCTCCGTGGCCGTGGGCACACCTGACTACATCTCGCCGGAGATCCTGCAGGCGATGGAG
GACGGCATGGGCAAATACGGGCCTGAGTGTGACTGGTGGTCTCTGGGTGTCTGCATGTATGAGATGCTCT
ATGGAGAAACGCCGTTTTATGCGGAGTCACTCGTGGAGACCTATGGGAAGATCATGAACCATGAAGAGCG
ATTCCAGTTCCCATCCCATGTCACGGATGTATCTGAAGAAGCGAAGGACCTCATCCAGAGACTGATCTGC
AGTAGAGAACGCCGGCTGGGGCAGAATGGAATAGAGGATTTCAAAAAGCATGCGTTTTTTGAAGGTCTAA
ATTGGGAAAATATACGAAACCTAGAAGCACCTTATATTCCTGATGTGAGCAGTCCCTCTGACACATCCAA
CTTCGACGTGGATGACGACGTGCTGAGAAACACGGAAATATTACCTCCTGGTTCTCACACAGGCTTTTCT
GGATTACATTTGCCATTCATTGGTTTTACATTCACAACGGAAAGCTGTTTTTCTGATCGAGGCTCTCTGA
AGAGCATAATGCAGTCCAACACATTAACCAAAGATGAGGATGTGCAGCGGGACCTGGAGCACAGCCTGCA
GATGGAAGCTTACGAGAGGAGGATTCGGAGGCTGGAACAGGAGAAGCTGGAGCTGAGCAGGAAGCTGCAA
GAGTCCACCCAGACCGTGCAGTCCCTCCACGGCTCATCTCGGGCCCTCAGCAATTCAAACCGAGATAAAG
AAATCAAAAAGCTAAATGAAGAAATCGAACGCTTGAAGAATAAAATAGCAGATTCAAACAGGCTCGAGCG
ACAGCTTGAGGACACAGTGGCGCTTCGCCAAGAGCGTGAGGACTCCACGCAGCGGCTGCGGGGGCTGGAG
AAGCAGCACCGCGTGGTCCGGCAGGAGAAGGAGGAGCTGCACAAGCAACTGGTTGAAGCCTCAGAGCGGT
TGAAATCCCAGGCCAAGGAACTCAAAGATGCCCATCAGCAGCGAAAGCTGGCCCTGCAGGAGTTCTCGGA
GCTGAACGAGCGCATGGCAGAGCTCCGTGCCCAGAAGCAGAAGGTGTCCCGGCAGCTGCGAGACAAGGAG
GAGGAGATGGAGGTGGCCACGCAGAAGGTGGACGCCATGCGGCAGGAAATGCGGAGAGCTGAGAAGCTCA
GGAAAGAGCTGGAAGCTCAGCTTGATGATGCTGTTGCTGAGGCCTCCAAGGAGCGCAAGCTTCGTGAGCA
CAGCGAGAACTTCTGCAAGCAAATGGAAAGCGAGCTGGAGGCCCTCAAGGTGAAGCAAGGAGGCCGGGGA
GCGGGTGCCACCTTAGAGCACCAGCAAGAGATTTCCAAAATCAAATCCGAGCTGGAGAAGAAAGTCTTAT
TTTATGAAGAGGAATTGGTCAGACGTGAGGCCTCCCATGTGCTAGAAGTGAAAAATGTGAAGAAGGAGGT
GCATGATTCAGAAAGCCACCAGCTGGCCCTGCAGAAAGAAATCTTGATGTTAAAAGATAAGTTAGAAAAG
TCAAAGCGAGAACGGCATAACGAGATGGAGGAGGCAGTAGGTACAATAAAAGATAAATACGAACGAGAAA
GAGCGATGCTGTTTGATGAAAACAAGAAGCTAACTGCTGAAAATGAAAAGCTCTGTTCCTTTGTGGATAA
ACTCACAGCTCAAAATAGACAGCTGGAGGATGAGCTGCAGGATCTGGCAGCCAAGAAGGAGTCAGTGGCC
CACTGGGAAGCTCAGATTGCGGAAATCATTCAGTGGGTCAGTGACGAGAAAGATGCCCGGGGTTACCTTC
AAGCTCTTGCTTCCAAGATGACCGAAGAGCTCGAGGCTTTGAGGAGTTCTAGTCTGGGGTCAAGAACACT
GGACCCGCTGTGGAAGGTGCGCCGCAGCCAGAAGCTGGACATGTCCGCGCGGCTGGAGCTGCAGTCGGCC
CTGGAGGCGGAGATCCGGGCCAAGCAGCTTGTCCAGGAGGAGCTCAGGAAGGTCAAGGACGCCAACCTCA
CCTTGGAAAGCAAACTAAAGGATTCCGAAGCCAAAAACAGAGAATTATTAGAAGAAATGGAAATTTTGAA
GAAAAAGATGGAAGAAAAATTCAGAGCAGATACTGGGCTCAAACTTCCAGATTTTCAGGATTCCATTTTT
GAGTATTTCAACACTGCTCCTCTTGCACATGACCTGACATTTAGAACCAGCTCAGCTAGTGAGCAAGAAA
CACAAGCTCCGAAGCCAGAAGCGTCCCCGTCGATGTCTGTGGCTGCATCAGAGCAGCAGGAGGACATGGC
TCGGCCCCCGCAGAGGCCATCCGCTGTGCCGTTGCCCACCACGCAGGCCCTGGCTCTGGCTGGACCGAAG
CCAAAAGCTCACCAGTTCAGCATCAAGTCCTTCTCCAGCCCTACTCAGTGCAGCCACTGCACCTCCCTGA
TGGTTGGGCTGATCCGGCAGGGCTACGCCTGCGAGGTGTGTTCCTTTGCTTGCCACGTGTCCTGCAAAGA
CGGTGCCCCCCAGGTGTGCCCAATACCTCCCGAGCAGTCCAAGAGGCCTCTGGGCGTGGACGTGCAGCGA
GGCATCGGAACAGCCTACAAAGGCCATGTCAAGGTCCCAAAGCCCACGGGGGTGAAGAAGGGATGGCAGC
GCGCATATGCAGTCGTCTGTGACTGCAAGCTCTTCCTGTATGATCTGCCTGAAGGAAAATCCACCCAGCC
TGGTGTCATTGCGAGCCAAGTCTTGGATCTCAGAGATGACGAGTTTTCCGTGAGCTCAGTCCTGGCCTCA
GATGTCATTCATGCTACACGCCGAGATATTCCATGTATATTCAGGTCCCAGCTTTCTTGTACAAAGTGGT
TCGTAAATGGCCAAGACCTAAAGAACCTGCTGCACCAGGATGCTGTAGACCTCTTTCGTAATGCAGGCTA
TGCTGTGTCTCTGAGAGTGCAGCACAGGTTACAGGTGCAGAATGGACCTATAGGACATCGAGGTGAAGGG
GACCCAAGTGGTATTCCCATATTTATGGTGCTGGTGCCAGTGTTTGCCCTCACCATGGTAGCAGCCTGGG
CTTTCATGAGATACCGGCAACAACTTTGACACCCAACTTTTCTATACAAAGTGGTTGATATCCAGCACAG
TGGCGGCCGCTCGAGTCTAGAGGGCCCGCGGTTCGAAGGTAAGCCTATCCCTAACCCTCTCCTCGGTCTC
GATTCTACGCGTACCGGTTAGTAATGAGATCCCTCCCCCCNCCCTAACGTTACTGGCCGAAGCCGCTTGG
AATAAGGCCGGTGTGCGTTTGTCTATATGTTATTTTCCACCATATTGCCGTCTTTTGGCAATGTGAGGGC
CCGGAAACCTGGCCCTGTCTTCTTGACGAGCATTCCTAGGGGTCTTTCCCCTCTCGCCAAAGGAATGCAA
GGTCTGTTGAATGTCGTGAAGGAAGCAGTTCCTCTGGAAGCTTCTTGAAGACAAACAACGTCTGTAGCGA
CCCTTTGCAGGCAGCGGAACCCCCCACCTGGCGACAGGTGCCTCTGCGGCCAAAAGCCACGTGTATAAGA
TACACCTGCAAAGGCGGCACAACCCCAGTGCCACGTTGTGAGTTGGATAGTTGTGGAAAGAGTCAAATGG
CTCTCCTCAAGCGTATTCAACAAGGGGCTGAAGGATGCCCAGAAGGTACCCCATTGTATGGGATCTGATC
TGGGGCCTCGGTGCACATGCTTTACATGTGTTTAGTCGAGGTTAAAAAAACGTCTAGGCCCCCCGAACCA
CGGGGACGTGGTTTTCCTTTGAAAAACACGATGATAATATGGCCACACATATGACCGAGTACAAGCCCAC
GGTGCGCCTCGCCACCCGCGACGACGTCCCCAGGGCCGTACGCACCCTCGCCGCCGCGTTCGCCGACTAC
CCCGCCACGCGCCACACCGTCGATCCGGACCGCCACATCGAGCGGGTCACCGAGCTGCAAGAACTCTTCC
TCACGCGCGTCGGGCTCGACATCGGCAAGGTGTGGGTCGCGGACGACGGCGCCGCGGTGGCGGTCTGGAC
CACGCCGGAGAGCGTCGAAGCGGGGGCGGTGTTCGCCGAGATCGGCCCGCGCATGGCCGAGTTGAGCGGT
TCCCGGCTGGCCGCGCAGCAACAGATGGAAGGCCTCCTGGCGCCGCACCGGCCCAAGGAGCCCGCGTGGT
TCCTGGCCACCGTCGGCGTCTCGCCCGACCACCAGGGCAAGGGTCTGGGCAGCGCCGTCGTGCTCCCCGG
AGTGGAGGCGGCCGAGCGCGCCGGGGTGCCCGCCTTCCTGGAGACCTCCGCGCCCCGCAACCTCCCCTTC
TACGAGCGGCTCGGCTTCACCGTCACCGCCGACGTCGAGGTGCCCGAAGGACCGCGCACCTGGTGCATGA
CCCGCAAGCCCGGTGCCTAAATCGATAGATCCTAATCAACCTCTGGATTACAAAATTTGTGAAAGATTGA
CTGGTATTCTTAACTATGTTGCTCCTTTTACGCTATGTGGATACGCTGCTTTAATGCCTTTGTATCATGC
TATTGCTTCCCGTATGGCTTTCATTTTCTCCTCCTTGTATAAATCCTGGTTGCTGTCTCTTTATGAGGAG
TTGTGGCCCGTTGTCAGGCAACGTGGCGTGGTGTGCACTGTGTTTGCTGACGCAACCCCCACTGGTTGGG
GCATTGCCACCACCTGTCAGCTCCTTTCCGGGACTTTCGCTTTCCCCCTCCCTATTGCCACGGCGGAACT
CATCGCCGCCTGCCTTGCCCGCTGCTGGACAGGGGCTCGGCTGTTGGGCACTGACAATTCCGTGGTGTTG
TCGGGGAAATCATCGTCCTTTCCTTGGCTGCTCGCCTGTGTTGCCACCTGGATTCTGCGCGGGACGTCCT
TCTGCTACGTCCCTTCGGCCCTCAATCCAGCGGACCTTCCTTCCCGCGGCCTGCTGCCGGCTCTGCGGCC
TCTTCCGCGTCTTCGCCTTCGCCCTCAGACGAGTCGGATCTCCCTTTGGGCCGCCTCCCCGCCTGAGATC
CTTTAAGACCAATGACTTACAAGGCAGCTGTAGATCTTAGCCACTTTTTAAAAGAAAAGGGGGGACTGGA
AGGGCTAATTCACTCCCAACGAAGACAAGATCTGCTTTTTGCTTGTACTGGGTCTCTCTGGTTAGACCAG
ATCTGAGCCTGGGAGCTCTCTGGCTAACTAGGGAACCCACTGCTTAAGCCTCAATAAAGCTTGCCTTGAG
TGCTTCAAGTAGTGTGTGCCCGTCTGTTGTGTGACTCTGGTAACTAGAGATCCCTCAGACCCTTTTAGTC
AGTGTGGAAAATCTCTAGCAGTAGTAGTTCATGTCATCTTATTATTCAGTATTTATAACTTGCAAAGAAA
TGAATATCAGAGAGTGAGAGGCCCGGGTTAATTAAGGAAAGGGCTAGATCATTCTTGAAGACGAAAGGGC
CTCGTGATACGCCTATTTTTATAGGTTAATGTCATGATAATAATGGTTTCTTAGACGTCAGGTGGCACTT
TTCGGGGAAATGTGCGCGGAACCCCTATTTGTTTATTTTTCTAAATACATTCAAATATGTATCCGCTCAT
GAGACAATAACCCTGATAAATGCTTCAATAATATTGAAAAAGGAAGAGTATGAGTATTCAACATTTCCGT
GTCGCCCTTATTCCCTTTTTTGCGGCATTTTGCCTTCCTGTTTTTGCTCACCCAGAAACGCTGGTGAAAG
TAAAAGATGCTGAAGATCAGTTGGGTGCACGAGTGGGTTACATCGAACTGGATCTCAACAGCGGTAAGAT
CCTTGAGAGTTTTCGCCCCGAAGAACGTTTTCCAATGATGAGCACTTTTAAAGTTCTGCTATGTGGCGCG
GTATTATCCCGTGTTGACGCCGGGCAAGAGCAACTCGGTCGCCGCATACACTATTCTCAGAATGACTTGG
TTGAGTACTCACCAGTCACAGAAAAGCATCTTACGGATGGCATGACAGTAAGAGAATTATGCAGTGCTGC
CATAACCATGAGTGATAACACTGCGGCCAACTTACTTCTGACAACGATCGGAGGACCGAAGGAGCTAACC
GCTTTTTTGCACAACATGGGGGATCATGTAACTCGCCTTGATCGTTGGGAACCGGAGCTGAATGAAGCCA
TACCAAACGACGAGCGTGACACCACGATGCCTGTAGCAATGGCAACAACGTTGCGCAAACTATTAACTGG
CGAACTACTTACTCTAGCTTCCCGGCAACAATTAATAGACTGGATGGAGGCGGATAAAGTTGCAGGACCA
CTTCTGCGCTCGGCCCTTCCGGCTGGCTGGTTTATTGCTGATAAATCTGGAGCCGGTGAGCGTGGGTCTC
GCGGTATCATTGCAGCACTGGGGCCAGATGGTAAGCCCTCCCGTATCGTAGTTATCTACACGACGGGGAG
TCAGGCAACTATGGATGAACGAAATAGACAGATCGCTGAGATAGGTGCCTCACTGATTAAGCATTGGTAA
CTGTCAGACCAAGTTTACTCATATATACTTTAGATTGATTTAAAACTTCATTTTTAATTTAAAAGGATCT
AGGTGAAGATCCTTTTTGATAATCTCATGACCAAAATCCCTTAACGTGAGTTTTCGTTCCACTGAGCGTC
AGACCCCGTAGAAAAGATCAAAGGATCTTCTTGAGATCCTTTTTTTCTGCGCGTAATCTGCTGCTTGCAA
ACAAAAAAACCACCGCTACCAGCGGTGGTTTGTTTGCCGGATCAAGAGCTACCAACTCTTTTTCCGAAGG
TAACTGGCTTCAGCAGAGCGCAGATACCAAATACTGTTCTTCTAGTGTAGCCGTAGTTAGGCCACCACTT
CAAGAACTCTGTAGCACCGCCTACATACCTCGCTCTGCTAATCCTGTTACCAGTGGCTGCTGCCAGTGGC
GATAAGTCGTGTCTTACCGGGTTGGACTCAAGACGATAGTTACCGGATAAGGCGCAGCGGTCGGGCTGAA
CGGGGGGTTCGTGCACACAGCCCAGCTTGGAGCGAACGACCTACACCGAACTGAGATACCTACAGCGTGA
GCTATGAGAAAGCGCCACGCTTCCCGAAGGGAGAAAGGCGGACAGGTATCCGGTAAGCGGCAGGGTCGGA
ACAGGAGAGCGCACGAGGGAGCTTCCAGGGGGAAACGCCTGGTATCTTTATAGTCCTGTCGGGTTTCGCC
ACCTCTGACTTGAGCGTCGATTTTTGTGATGCTCGTCAGGGGGGCGGAGCCTATGGAAAAACGCCAGCAA
CGCGGCCTTTTTACGGTTCCTGGCCTTTTGCTGGCCTTTTGCTCACATGTTCTTTCCTGCGTTATCCCCT
GATTCTGTGGATAACCGTATTACCGCCTTTGAGTGAGCTGATACCGCTCGCCGCAGCCGAACGACCGAGC
GCAGCGAGTCAGTGAGCGAGGAAGCGGAAGAGCGCCCAATACGCAAACCGCCTCTCCCCGCGCGTTGGCC
GATTCATTAATGCAGCAAGCTCATGGCTGACTAATTTTTTTTATTTATGCAGAGGCCGAGGCCGCCTCGG
CCTCTGAGCTATTCCAGAAGTAGTGAGGAGGCTTTTTTGGAGGCCTAGGCTTTTGCAAAAAGCTCCCCGT
GGCACGACAGGTTTCCCGACTGGAAAGCGGGCAGTGAGCGCAACGCAATTAATGTGAGTTAGCTCACTCA
TTAGGCACCCCAGGCTTTACACTTTATGCTTCCGGCTCGTATGTTGTGTGGAATTGTGAGCGGATAACAA
TTTCACACAGGAAACAGCTATGACATGATTACGAATTTCACAAATAAAGCATTTTTTTCACTGCATTCTA
GTTGTGGTTTGTCCAAACTCATCAATGTATCTTATCATGTCTGGATCAACTGGATAACTCAAGCTAACCA
AAATCATCCCAAACTTCCCACCCCATACCCTATTACCACTGCCAATTACCTGTGGTTTCATTTACTCTAA
ACCTGTGATTCCTCTGAATTATTTTCATTTTAAAGAAATTGTATTTGTTAAATATGTACTACAAACTTAG
TAGT
Features (pLannotate 1.2.2; 29 found; start..end, strand, type, name):
    377..634     +  LTR            5' LTR (truncated): truncated 5' long terminal repeat (LTR) from HIV-1
    681..806     +  misc_feature   HIV-1 Ψ: packaging signal of human immunodeficiency virus type 1
    790..1128    +  CDS            HIV-1 gag (fragment): gag protein from human immunodeficiency virus 1; gag
   1303..1536    +  misc_feature   RRE: The Rev response element (RRE) of HIV-1 allows for Rev-dependent mRNA export from the nucleus to the cytoplasm.
   1913..2013    +  CDS            Rev (fragment): human immunodeficiency virus 1 (HIV-1) Rev protein; rev; enhances nuclear export of unspliced and incompletely spliced viral mRNAs
   2058..2175    +  misc_feature   cPPT/CTS: central polypurine tract and central termination sequence of HIV-1
   2223..3401    +  promoter       EF-1α promoter: strong constitutive promoter for human elongation factor EF-1α
   3422..3439    +  protein_bind   attB1 (fragment): mutant version of attB; core recombination site for the Gateway® BP reaction BP Clonase™
   3445..6975    +  CDS            CDC42BPB (fragment): MRCKB_HUMAN - Also known as KIAA1124 From Homo sapiens (Human).
   6979..6999    -  protein_bind   attB2: mutant version of attB; core recombination site for the Gateway® BP reaction BP Clonase™
   7003..7236    +  CDS            SYNJ2BP (fragment): SYJ2B_HUMAN - Also known as OMP25 From Homo sapiens (Human).
   7244..7262    -  protein_bind   attB4 (fragment): mutant version of attB; core recombination site for the Gateway® BP reaction BP Clonase™
   7318..7359    +  CDS            V5 tag: epitope tag from simian virus 5
   7485..7947    +  misc_feature   IRES: internal ribosome entry site (IRES) of the encephalomyocarditis virus (EMCV)
   7961..8558    +  CDS            PuroR (fragment): puromycin N-acetyltransferase; pac from Streptomyces; confers resistance to puromycin
   8574..9162    +  misc_feature   WPRE: woodchuck hepatitis virus posttranscriptional regulatory element
   9170..9235    +  CDS            nef (fragment): NEF_HV1Z2 - Experimental evidence at protein level: Swiss-Prot protein existence level 1. Extracellular Nef protein targets CD4(+) T-lymphocytes for apoptosis by interacting with CXCR4 surface receptors. From Human immunodeficiency virus type 1 group M subtype D (isolate Z2/CDC-Z34) (HIV-1).
   9237..9470    +  LTR            3' LTR (ΔU3): self-inactivating 3' long terminal repeat (LTR) from HIV-1
   9675..9779    +  promoter       AmpR promoter: bla
   9780..10640   +  CDS            AmpR: β-lactamase; bla; confers resistance to ampicillin, carbenicillin, and related antibiotics
  10811..11399   +  rep_origin     ori: high-copy-number ColE1/pMB1/pBR322/pUC origin of replication
  11582..11636   +  CDS            lacI (fragment): lac repressor; lacI; The lac repressor binds to the lac operator to inhibit transcription in E. coli. This inhibition can be relieved by adding lactose or isopropyl-β-D-thiogalactopyranoside (IPTG).
  11642..11735   +  rep_origin     SV40 ori (fragment): SV40 origin of replication
  11760..11797   +  CDS            lacI (fragment): lac repressor; lacI; The lac repressor binds to the lac operator to inhibit transcription in E. coli. This inhibition can be relieved by adding lactose or isopropyl-β-D-thiogalactopyranoside (IPTG).
  11810..11831   +  protein_bind   CAP binding site: CAP binding activates transcription in the presence of cAMP. E. coli catabolite activator protein
  11846..11876   +  promoter       lac promoter: promoter for the E. coli lac operon
  11880..11902   +  protein_bind   lac operator (fragment): The lac repressor binds to the lac operator to inhibit transcription in E. coli. This inhibition can be relieved by adding lactose or isopropyl-β-D-thiogalactopyranoside (IPTG). lac repressor encoded by lacI
  11934..12017   +  polyA_signal   SV40 poly(A) signal (fragment): SV40 polyadenylation signal
  12184..329     +  CDS            nef (fragment) (across the origin): NEF_HV1BR - Experimental evidence at protein level: Swiss-Prot protein existence level 1. Extracellular Nef protein targets CD4(+) T-lymphocytes for apoptosis by interacting with CXCR4 surface receptors (PubMed:14990729). From Human immunodeficiency virus type 1 group M subtype B (isolate BRU/LAI) (HIV-1).
