[The description below was written by a language model from this plasmid's Addgene catalogue record and pLannotate feature annotations shown in this document.]
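Description:
pHAGE-CDC42BPB__SYNJ2BP is a 12.2 kb HIV-1-based lentiviral expression plasmid built on the pHAGE backbone for delivering a human CDC42BPB–SYNJ2BP gene fusion into mammalian cells. It is propagated in E. coli as a high-copy plasmid through a ColE1/pUC-type origin, with β-lactamase providing ampicillin selection. The recorded growth strain is a recombination-deficient host of the kind commonly used to keep LTR-containing vectors stable. The viral portion carries a truncated 5' LTR, the Ψ packaging signal with a gag fragment, the Rev response element for Rev-dependent nuclear export of the genomic RNA, the cPPT/CTS element, and a self-inactivating ΔU3 3' LTR. Virus production therefore depends on packaging and envelope functions supplied in trans, and the integrated provirus lacks LTR promoter activity.

Between the LTRs, the constitutive human EF-1α promoter drives the insert, which was introduced by Gateway recombination. The annotation shows a large CDC42BPB (MRCKβ) fragment of about 3.5 kb flanked by attB1 and attB2, followed by a short SYNJ2BP (OMP25) fragment that ends at an attB4 site. This pattern suggests the two fusion partners were joined by multi-fragment Gateway assembly, leaving an att scar at the junction. A V5 epitope tag lies downstream of the insert, although the record does not state whether it is in frame with the fusion. An EMCV IRES then directs translation of puromycin N-acetyltransferase from the same transcript, so transduced cells can be selected with puromycin, and a WPRE enhances transcript expression. The plasmid belongs to a collection made for systematic functional annotation of somatic alterations in cancer, where it allows stable expression of this fusion for functional testing.
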