Addgene plasmid #116811: pHAGE-CDC42BPB__SYNJ2BP
Purpose: Lentiviral expression of CDC42BPB__SYNJ2BP fusion
Depositing lab: Gordon Mills & Kenneth Scott. Depositing organization: Baylor College of Medicine. Publication: Systematic Functional Annotation of Somatic Mutations in Cancer. Ng PK, Li J, Jeong KJ, Shao S, Chen H, Tsang YH, Sengupta S, Wang Z, Bhavana VH, Tran R, Soewito S, Minussi DC, Moreno D, Kong K, Dogruluk T, Lu H, Gao J, Tokheim C, Zhou DC, Johnson AM, Zeng J, Ip CKM, Ju Z, Wester M, Yu S, Li Y, Vellano CP, Schultz N, Karchin R, Ding L, Lu Y, Cheung LWT, Chen K, Shaw KR, Meric-Bernstam F, Scott KL, Yi S, Sahni N, Liang H, Mills GB. Cancer Cell. 2018 Mar 12;33(3):450-462.e10. doi: 10.1016/j.ccell.2018.01.021. PubMed 29533785.
Backbone
  Vector backbone: pHAGE
  Vector type: Lentiviral
Growth in bacteria
  Bacterial resistance: Ampicillin, 100 μg/mL
  Growth temperature: 37°C
  Growth strain: Stbl3
  Copy number: High Copy
Gene/Insert
  Gene/Insert name: CDC42BPB__SYNJ2BP
  Species: H. sapiens (human)
  Cloning method: Gateway Cloning
Terms and licenses: Academic/Nonprofit Terms; Industry Terms: Not Available to Industry
How to cite: pHAGE-CDC42BPB__SYNJ2BP was a gift from Gordon Mills & Kenneth Scott (Addgene plasmid # 116811 ; http://n2t.net/addgene:116811 ; RRID:Addgene_116811)
