>Addgene plasmid #116811 | pHAGE-CDC42BPB__SYNJ2BP | depositor partial sequence | sequence record 219687 | insert
ATGTCGGCCAAGGTGCGGCTCAAGAAGCTGGAGCAGCTGCTCCTGGACGGGCCCTGGCGCAACGAGAGCG
CCCTGAGCGTGGAAACGCTGCTCGACGTGCTCGTCTGCCTGTACACCGAGTGCAGCCACTCGGCCCTGCG
CCGCGACAAGTACGTGGCCGAGTTCCTCGAGTGGGCTAAACCATTTACACAGCTGGTGAAAGAAATGCAG
CTTCATCGAGAAGACTTTGAAATAATTAAAGTAATTGGAAGAGGTGCTTTTGGTGAGGTTGCTGTTGTCA
AAATGAAGAATACTGAACGAATTTATGCAATGAAAATCCTCAACAAGTGGGAGATGCTGAAAAGAGCAGA
GACCGCGTGCTTCCGAGAGGAGCGCGATGTGCTGGTGAACGGCGACTGCCAGTGGATCACCGCGCTGCAC
TACGCCTTTCAGGACGAGAACCACCTGTACTTAGTCATGGATTACTATGTGGGTGGTGATTTACTGACCC
TGCTCAGCAAATTTGAAGACAAGCTTCCGGAAGATATGGCGAGGTTCTACATTGGTGAAATGGTGCTGGC
CATTGACTCCATCCATCAGCTTCATTACGTGCACAGAGACATTAAACCTGACAATGTCCTTTTGGACGTG
AATGGTCATATCCGCCTGGCTGACTTTGGATCATGTTTGAAGATGAATGATGATGGCACTGTGCAGTCCT
CCGTGGCCGTGGGCACACCTGACTACATCTCGCCGGAGATCCTGCAGGCGATGGAGGACGGCATGGGCAA
ATACGGGCCTGAGTGTGACTGGTGGTCTCTGGGTGTCTGCATGTATGAGATGCTCTATGGAGAAACGCCG
TTTTATGCGGAGTCACTCGTGGAGACCTATGGGAAGATCATGAACCATGAAGAGCGATTCCAGTTCCCAT
CCCATGTCACGGATGTATCTGAAGAAGCGAAGGACCTCATCCAGAGACTGATCTGCAGTAGAGAACGCCG
GCTGGGGCAGAATGGAATAGAGGATTTCAAAAAGCATGCGTTTTTTGAAGGTCTAAATTGGGAAAATATA
CGAAACCTAGAAGCACCTTATATTCCTGATGTGAGCAGTCCCTCTGACACATCCAACTTCGACGTGGATG
ACGACGTGCTGAGAAACACGGAAATATTACCTCCTGGTTCTCACACAGGCTTTTCTGGATTACATTTGCC
ATTCATTGGTTTTACATTCACAACGGAAAGCTGTTTTTCTGATCGAGGCTCTCTGAAGAGCATAATGCAG
TCCAACACATTAACCAAAGATGAGGATGTGCAGCGGGACCTGGAGCACAGCCTGCAGATGGAAGCTTACG
AGAGGAGGATTCGGAGGCTGGAACAGGAGAAGCTGGAGCTGAGCAGGAAGCTGCAAGAGTCCACCCAGAC
CGTGCAGTCCCTCCACGGCTCATCTCGGGCCCTCAGCAATTCAAACCGAGATAAAGAAATCAAAAAGCTA
AATGAAGAAATCGAACGCTTGAAGAATAAAATAGCAGATTCAAACAGGCTCGAGCGACAGCTTGAGGACA
CAGTGGCGCTTCGCCAAGAGCGTGAGGACTCCACGCAGCGGCTGCGGGGGCTGGAGAAGCAGCACCGCGT
GGTCCGGCAGGAGAAGGAGGAGCTGCACAAGCAACTGGTTGAAGCCTCAGAGCGGTTGAAATCCCAGGCC
AAGGAACTCAAAGATGCCCATCAGCAGCGAAAGCTGGCCCTGCAGGAGTTCTCGGAGCTGAACGAGCGCA
TGGCAGAGCTCCGTGCCCAGAAGCAGAAGGTGTCCCGGCAGCTGCGAGACAAGGAGGAGGAGATGGAGGT
GGCCACGCAGAAGGTGGACGCCATGCGGCAGGAAATGCGGAGAGCTGAGAAGCTCAGGAAAGAGCTGGAA
GCTCAGCTTGATGATGCTGTTGCTGAGGCCTCCAAGGAGCGCAAGCTTCGTGAGCACAGCGAGAACTTCT
GCAAGCAAATGGAAAGCGAGCTGGAGGCCCTCAAGGTGAAGCAAGGAGGCCGGGGAGCGGGTGCCACCTT
AGAGCACCAGCAAGAGATTTCCAAAATCAAATCCGAGCTGGAGAAGAAAGTCTTATTTTATGAAGAGGAA
TTGGTCAGACGTGAGGCCTCCCATGTGCTAGAAGTGAAAAATGTGAAGAAGGAGGTGCATGATTCAGAAA
GCCACCAGCTGGCCCTGCAGAAAGAAATCTTGATGTTAAAAGATAAGTTAGAAAAGTCAAAGCGAGAACG
GCATAACGAGATGGAGGAGGCAGTAGGTACAATAAAAGATAAATACGAACGAGAAAGAGCGATGCTGTTT
GATGAAAACAAGAAGCTAACTGCTGAAAATGAAAAGCTCTGTTCCTTTGTGGATAAACTCACAGCTCAAA
ATAGACAGCTGGAGGATGAGCTGCAGGATCTGGCAGCCAAGAAGGAGTCAGTGGCCCACTGGGAAGCTCA
GATTGCGGAAATCATTCAGTGGGTCAGTGACGAGAAAGATGCCCGGGGTTACCTTCAAGCTCTTGCTTCC
AAGATGACCGAAGAGCTCGAGGCTTTGAGGAGTTCTAGTCTGGGGTCAAGAACACTGGACCCGCTGTGGA
AGGTGCGCCGCAGCCAGAAGCTGGACATGTCCGCGCGGCTGGAGCTGCAGTCGGCCCTGGAGGCGGAGAT
CCGGGCCAAGCAGCTTGTCCAGGAGGAGCTCAGGAAGGTCAAGGACGCCAACCTCACCTTGGAAAGCAAA
CTAAAGGATTCCGAAGCCAAAAACAGAGAATTATTAGAAGAAATGGAAATTTTGAAGAAAAAGATGGAAG
AAAAATTCAGAGCAGATACTGGGCTCAAACTTCCAGATTTTCAGGATTCCATTTTTGAGTATTTCAACAC
TGCTCCTCTTGCACATGACCTGACATTTAGAACCAGCTCAGCTAGTGAGCAAGAAACACAAGCTCCGAAG
CCAGAAGCGTCCCCGTCGATGTCTGTGGCTGCATCAGAGCAGCAGGAGGACATGGCTCGGCCCCCGCAGA
GGCCATCCGCTGTGCCGTTGCCCACCACGCAGGCCCTGGCTCTGGCTGGACCGAAGCCAAAAGCTCACCA
GTTCAGCATCAAGTCCTTCTCCAGCCCTACTCAGTGCAGCCACTGCACCTCCCTGATGGTTGGGCTGATC
CGGCAGGGCTACGCCTGCGAGGTGTGTTCCTTTGCTTGCCACGTGTCCTGCAAAGACGGTGCCCCCCAGG
TGTGCCCAATACCTCCCGAGCAGTCCAAGAGGCCTCTGGGCGTGGACGTGCAGCGAGGCATCGGAACAGC
CTACAAAGGCCATGTCAAGGTCCCAAAGCCCACGGGGGTGAAGAAGGGATGGCAGCGCGCATATGCAGTC
GTCTGTGACTGCAAGCTCTTCCTGTATGATCTGCCTGAAGGAAAATCCACCCAGCCTGGTGTCATTGCGA
GCCAAGTCTTGGATCTCAGAGATGACGAGTTTTCCGTGAGCTCAGTCCTGGCCTCAGATGTCATTCATGC
TACACGCCGAGATATTCCATGTATATTCAGGTCCCAGCTTTCTTGTACAAAGTGGTTCGTAAATGGCCAA
GACCTAAAGAACCTGCTGCACCAGGATGCTGTAGACCTCTTTCGTAATGCAGGCTATGCTGTGTCTCTGA
GAGTGCAGCACAGGTTACAGGTGCAGAATGGACCTATAGGACATCGAGGTGAAGGGGACCCAAGTGGTAT
TCCCATATTTATGGTGCTGGTGCCAGTGTTTGCCCTCACCATGGTAGCAGCCTGGGCTTTCATGAGATAC
CGGCAACAACTTTGA
